Addgene plasmid #34351: KHBD00200
Depositing lab: Bart Deplancke. Depositing organization: Swiss Federal Institute of Technology (EPFL). Publication: Automated protein-DNA interaction screening of Drosophila regulatory elements. Korneel Hens, Jean-Daniel Feuz, Alina Isakova, Antonina Lagovitina, Andreas Massouras, Julien Bryois, Patrick Callaerts, Susan E. Celniker, Bart Deplancke. Nat Methods. 2011 Oct 30;8(12):1065-70. 10.1038/nmeth.1763 PubMed 22037703.
Backbone
  Vector backbone: pDONR221
  Backbone manufacturer: Invitrogen
  Backbone size w/o insert (bp): 2536
  Vector type: Gateway Donor Vector
Growth in bacteria
  Bacterial resistance: Kanamycin, 50 μg/mL
  Growth temperature: 37°C
  Growth strain: DH5alpha
  Copy number: High Copy
Gene/Insert
  Gene/Insert name: CG8924 (alt names: FBgn0030710; CG8924)
  Species: D. melanogaster (fly)
  Insert size (bp): 1542
  Entrez Gene: CG8924 (a.k.a. Dmel_CG8924, Dmel\CG8924)
  Cloning method: Gateway Cloning
  Sequencing primers: 5′ M13F; 3′ M13R
Terms and licenses: Academic/Nonprofit Terms; Industry Terms: Not Available to Industry
Depositor comments: Please note that the ORFs in this collection were cloned open-ended (without a stop codon).
How to cite: KHBD00200 was a gift from Bart Deplancke (Addgene plasmid # 34351 ; http://n2t.net/addgene:34351 ; RRID:Addgene_34351)
