[The description below was written by a language model from this plasmid's Addgene catalogue record.]
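Description:
KHBD00200 is a Gateway clone built on the Invitrogen pDONR221 backbone, carrying the open reading frame of the Drosophila melanogaster gene CG8924 (FBgn0030710). The catalogue lists the vector type as a Gateway donor vector, but because the ORF was introduced by Gateway cloning, the plasmid functions in practice as an entry clone: the insert of about 1.5 kb sits in a backbone of roughly 2.5 kb, where it would be expected to be flanked by the attL recombination sites produced by a BP reaction. The plasmid is maintained in E. coli at high copy number under kanamycin selection. M13 forward and reverse primer sites flanking the cloning region are recorded for sequence verification of the insert.

The backbone is a shuttle for recombinational cloning rather than an expression vector, and the record lists no promoter, tag or reporter driving the insert. The depositor notes that ORFs in this collection were cloned open-ended, without a stop codon. This design allows the coding sequence to be moved by LR recombination into destination vectors that add C-terminal fusions as well as N-terminal ones, with the reading frame continuing through the downstream att site into the fusion partner. The associated publication concerns automated screening of protein-DNA interactions at Drosophila regulatory elements, which suggests that the clone belongs to a larger ORF resource made for such assays. The record does not describe the function of CG8924 itself, and no feature table was provided, so the individual backbone elements cannot be confirmed from it.
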