>Addgene plasmid #34351 | KHBD00200 | depositor partial sequence | sequence record 40918 | KHBD00200 sequence 1542 bps
ATGAGCGGCGCTACACAGGAATTTTGTGTACGCTGGAACAGCCATTTGGGCAGCATTGGAGCTGCTTTTC
CGCAGCTGCTAGCAGGCCAGAGATTCGTGGATGTAACACTCGCATGCGAAGGCCAACAGGTGCACTGCCA
TCGTCTGGTGTTGGCCGCTTGTTCCACCTACTTTGAGGCAATACTAGCGGAGCATCCTTGCAAGCACCCG
GTCATCATATTGCCCAGGGAGATCAAGCTATGGGAGATCCAGGCGCTTGTGGACTTCATGTACAAGGGAG
AGGTCAATGTCACGCAAGCCGGTCTTGGCCAGTTGCTTCGCTGTGCCGAACAACTGCAGATTCGCGGTCT
ATACGGCTCTGAGGCACCGATAAACTACAAGAAACTCCAGCAGGCGAGTCTCGAGGCTGCTAAGGATCCA
GCTGCAACCACAGCGCGAAGCTTCAAGCATGTGGACAGCGCGGAAACGGACGATGCAGCCACTAATTCAA
CCACCTCAACAACAATGACCACCTCCTCCGCTCCACCGCTACCGGTTAACCATCAGCAACCCACAGTATT
GAAGCGCCAGAATCCCGATGCTCGGCAGCAGCAGCAACAGCAGCAGCAGCAGCAGGTGCAGCAGCGACCC
CAGATAAATGGCAGTAATGCTCAACAGCCATCTAAGGCCACCTCTACGAACGTTTTGGGCAGCCACTCGA
ATGCACCAACCGAGGATGACTCCGGCGACGAGGTGCCGAACAATTGGAATGCCTACGGGGAGCAATTCGA
TGATTGCAATATATCTGCGCAAGCCGTTGACAACAAAATGAATGTCCACCTATCCCTGCAGCAGGCGAGG
ATGCAAATGCAGCTTCAGCAGCAGCAATACTTGGATTCAAATGTTGAGGACGACCACAACTATGTGGCCG
CTCATGATGAAAACAATGACAGCAGTTTTGCGACAGGAGTGCCATGCGGATCCGGGCTATCCCTCAGCCT
TGACACTGATCTCGATACATCGGCCAATACTTCCGGAGGACTGAGCCATAGCTCGATCGATGGTTATACT
TCATATAAGCGCGTTCGACGTTCAGAAGCATCTCTAGCACAAGCGGCCAAATGTGTTTCGAAGGGCGAGA
CATTCCAAACTGTCAGCAATATGTTCAATATTCCTGTCTCAACCATTCGTTTCTATATGGCGCGAAAAGG
AATTCTTCCGAAGCGGAAACGTGGACGTGGTGCTTCCCATGCCGGAAACATAATAATCACAACAAACTCA
GGAAAACTCTCAACCGTCCCAGCGAGCATAACTCATCCCCCAGCCCATCCGCATATCCACACCAATCCCC
TTCCTCACACGCAGTCTCAGCAAATGTCCATGGACAGCCTACATCTCAAGGCGGGCATCGCAAATACCAG
TGGCAGCAATAGTCCGGCAACTGCAACGGCAACGTCTATGTCACCATCATTTGATATGGCCACAACAGGT
GATATTGTGCCTTTTCACCTCCATAGCGATGCGGCGGCATTCAAACTCAACGATCAGAAGCTGCACATGA
TC
