>Addgene plasmid #34351 | KHBD00200 | addgene partial sequence | sequence record 42051 | M13-Rev 5'-CAGGAAACAGCTATGACC-3'
GATTTTATTTTGACTGATAGTGACCTGTTCGTTGCAACAAATTGATAAGCAATGCTTTCTTATAATGCCA
ACTTTGTACAAGAAAGTTGGCAAGATCATGTGCAGCTTCTGATCGTTGAGTTTGAATGCCGCCGCATCGC
TATGGAGGTGAAAAGGCACAATATCACCTGTTGTGGCCATATCAAATGATGGTGACATAGACGTTGCCGT
TGCAGTTGCCGGACTATTGCTGCCACTGGTATTTGCGATGCCCGCCTTGAGATGTAGGCTGTCCATGGAC
ATTTGCTGAGACTGCGTGTGAGGAAGGGGATTGGTGTGGATATGCGGATGGGCTGGGGGATGAGTTATGC
TCGCTGGGACGGTTGAGAGTTTTCCTGAGTTTGTTGTGATTATTATGTTTCCGGCATGGGAAGCACCACG
TCCACGTTTCCGCTTCGGAAGAATTCCTTTTCGCGCCATATAGAAACGAATGGTTGAGACAGGAATATTG
AACATATTGCTGACAGTTTGGAATGTCTCGCCCTTCGAAACACATTTGGCCGCTTGTGCTAGAGATGCTT
CTGAACGTCGAACGCGCTTATATGAAGTATAACCATCGATCGAGCTATGGCTCAGTCCTCCGGAAGTATT
GGCCGATGTATCGAGATCAGTGTCAAGGCTGAGGGATAGCCCGGATCCGCATGGCACTCC
